>Addgene plasmid #18920 | Ef1a_NANOG_Ires_Puro | addgene partial sequence | sequence record 24784 | 18920 sequence with Ef1a
TTNGGTGTCGTGAGGAATTAGCTTGGTACTAATACGACTCACTATAGGGAGACCCAAGCTGGCTAGGTAA
GCTTGATATCGAATTCGCCCTTGTGGATCCATGAGTGTGGATCCAGCTTGTCCCCAAAGCTTGCCTTGCT
TTGAAGCATCCGACTGTAAAGAATCTTCACCTATGCCTGTGATTTGTGGGCCTGAAGAAAACTATCCATC
CTTGCAAATGTCTTCTGCTGAGATGCCTCACACGGAGACTGTCTCTCCTCTTCCCTCCTCCATGGATCTG
CTTATTCAGGACAGCCCTGATTCTTCCACCAGTCCCAAAGGCAAACAACCCACTTCTGCAGAGAATAGTG
TCGCAAAAAAGGAAGACAAGGTCCCAGTCAAGAAACAGAAGACCAGAACTGTGTTCTCTTCCACCCAGCT
GTGTGTACTCAATGATAGATTTCAGAGACAGAAATACCTCAGCCTCCAGCAGATGCAAGAACTCTCCAAC
ATCCTGAACCTCAGCTACAAACAGGTGAAGACCTGGTTCCAGAACCAGAGAATGAAATCTAAGAGGTGGC
AGAAAAACAACTGGCCGAAGAATAGCAATGGTGTGACGCAGAAGGCCTCAGCACCTACCTACCCCAGCCT
CTACTCTTCCTACCACCAGGGATGCCTGGTGAACCCGACTGGGAACCTTCCAATGTGGAGCAACCAGACC
TGGAACAATTCAACCTGGAGCANCCAGACCCAGAACATCCAGTCCTGGAGCANCCACTCCTGGAACACTC
AGACCTGGTGNACCAATCCTGGACATCAGGCTGGACAGTCCTTCTATACTGTGAGAGAATCTCTGCAGTC
TGCTGCAG
