[The description below was written by a language model from this plasmid's Addgene catalogue record.]
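Description:
Ef1a_NANOG_Ires_Puro is a lentiviral mammalian expression plasmid built on the EGIP backbone (about 10 kb without insert) and carrying the human NANOG coding sequence, an insert of roughly 920 bp cloned into an EcoRI site that is retained on both sides. As the name indicates, and consistent with the use of an Ef1a sequencing primer at the 5′ end, NANOG is placed downstream of the EF1α promoter, a strong constitutive promoter that stays active in many mammalian cell types, including stem cells. An internal ribosome entry site follows the insert and links it to a puromycin resistance gene. Both proteins are therefore translated from a single bicistronic transcript, so puromycin selection enriches for cells that also express NANOG. In bacteria the plasmid is maintained under ampicillin selection. It is propagated in a recombination-deficient strain, as is usual for lentiviral vectors with repeated LTR sequences. The copy number is not recorded.

The record also classifies the vector as Cre/Lox, which implies that loxP sites are present, but it does not say where they lie or what they flank. No feature table is provided, so the LTRs, packaging signal and other viral elements are not itemised either. As a lentiviral transfer vector, it would be packaged into viral particles for stable integration into target cells. The associated publication concerns improving the efficiency and speed of generating induced pluripotent stem cells from human adult and fetal fibroblasts. This points to its use for delivering NANOG, a core pluripotency transcription factor, as a reprogramming factor in such experiments.
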