Addgene plasmid #18920: Ef1a_NANOG_Ires_Puro
Depositing lab: Linzhao Cheng. Depositing organization: Johns Hopkins University and School of Medicine. Publication: Improved efficiency and pace of generating induced pluripotent stem cells from human adult and fetal fibroblasts. Mali P, Ye Z, Hommond HH, Yu X, Lin J, Chen G, Zou J, Cheng L. Stem Cells. 2008 Aug . 26(8):1998-2005. 10.1634/stemcells.2008-0346 PubMed 18511599.
Backbone
  Vector backbone: EGIP
  Backbone size w/o insert (bp): 10000
  Vector type: Mammalian Expression, Lentiviral, Cre/Lox
  Selectable markers: Puromycin
Growth in bacteria
  Bacterial resistance: Ampicillin, 100 μg/mL
  Growth temperature: 37°C
  Growth strain: Stbl3
  Growth instructions: Stbl3
  Copy number: Unknown
Gene/Insert
  Gene/Insert name: NANOG
  Species: H. sapiens (human)
  Insert size (bp): 920
  GenBank ID: NM_024865
  Entrez Gene: NANOG
  Cloning method: Restriction Enzyme; 5′ cloning site EcoRI (not destroyed); 3′ cloning site EcoRI (not destroyed)
  Sequencing primers: 5′ Ef1a
Terms and licenses: Academic/Nonprofit Terms; Industry Terms: Not Available to Industry
How to cite: Ef1a_NANOG_Ires_Puro was a gift from Linzhao Cheng (Addgene plasmid # 18920 ; http://n2t.net/addgene:18920 ; RRID:Addgene_18920)
